Addgene plasmid #99049: pMVS142_pACT1_mCherry_Zif268_EBD_MCS_KAN
Purpose: Transcription Factor chassis for activation domains. mCherry, Zif268 DNA binding domain, estrogen response domain
Depositing lab: Barak Cohen. Depositing organization: Washington University in Saint Louis. Publication: A High-Throughput Mutational Scan of an Intrinsically Disordered Acidic Transcriptional Activation Domain. Staller MV, Holehouse AS, Swain-Lenz D, Das RK, Pappu RV, Cohen BA. Cell Syst. 2018 Mar 1. pii: S2405-4712(18)30052-8. doi: 10.1016/j.cels.2018.01.015. PubMed 29525204.
Backbone
  Vector backbone: pFA6
  Backbone size w/o insert (bp): 4149
  Total vector size (bp): 7042
  Vector type: Yeast Expression
  Selectable markers: Neomycin (select with G418)
Growth in bacteria
  Bacterial resistance: Ampicillin, 100 μg/mL
  Growth temperature: 37°C
  Growth strain: DH5alpha
  Copy number: High Copy
Gene/Insert 1
  Gene/Insert name: ACT1 promoter
  Species: S. cerevisiae (budding yeast)
  Insert size (bp): 988
  Entrez Gene: ACT1 (a.k.a. YFL039C, ABY1, END7)
  Cloning method: Gibson Cloning
  Sequencing primers: 5′ SP6; 3′ CCTTGGTCACCTTCAGCTTG
Gene/Insert 2
  Gene/Insert name: mCherry
  Species: Synthetic
  Insert size (bp): 705
  Cloning method: Gibson Cloning
  Sequencing primers: 5′ Sp6; 3′ CTGTATGGATTTTGGTATGC
Gene/Insert 3
  Gene/Insert name: Zif268 DNA binding Domain
  Species: M. musculus (mouse)
  Insert size (bp): 261
  GenBank ID: 1AAY_A COG5048
  Cloning method: Gibson Cloning
  Sequencing primers: 5′ ATGGCCATCATCAAGGAGTT; 3′ CAGGAGTGATGAACGCAAGA
Gene/Insert 4
  Gene/Insert name: Estrogen response domain
  Species: H. sapiens (human)
  Insert size (bp): 885
  Entrez Gene: ESR1 (a.k.a. ER, ESR, ESRA, ESTRR, Era, NR3A1)
  Cloning method: Gibson Cloning
  Sequencing primers: 5′ TACCCGCCCATATGCTTG; 3′ tgaagtagagcccgcagt
Terms and licenses: Academic/Nonprofit Terms; Industry Terms: Not Available to Industry
How to cite: pMVS142_pACT1_mCherry_Zif268_EBD_MCS_KAN was a gift from Barak Cohen (Addgene plasmid # 99049 ; http://n2t.net/addgene:99049 ; RRID:Addgene_99049)
