[The description below was written by a language model from this plasmid's Addgene catalogue record and pLannotate feature annotations shown in this document.]
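Description:
pMVS142_pACT1_mCherry_Zif268_EBD_MCS_KAN is a 7,042 bp yeast expression plasmid built on the pFA6 backbone. It serves as a synthetic transcription factor "chassis" into which candidate activation domains can be inserted. In E. coli it replicates from a high-copy ColE1/pUC-type origin and is selected with ampicillin through the bla gene. In yeast, selection is provided by a kanMX cassette conferring G418 resistance. The feature table shows no yeast replication origin or centromere, as expected for a pFA6-type plasmid, which suggests genomic integration rather than episomal maintenance, although the record does not state the delivery route or any target locus. SP6 and T7 phage promoters flank the insert and marker region, and small lacI, rop and bom fragments are backbone remnants.

The payload is a single fusion open reading frame driven by the constitutive S. cerevisiae ACT1 promoter. The annotated YPT1 fragment upstream probably reflects neighbouring genomic sequence carried along with that promoter region. The fusion encodes mCherry, then the mouse Zif268 zinc-finger DNA-binding domain (partly matched by the annotation tool to the related ZFHD1 composite domain), then the human estrogen receptor ligand-binding domain (annotated as an ERT2-like fragment). According to the plasmid name, a multiple cloning site follows, ahead of the ADH1 terminator. mCherry reports the abundance of the factor, Zif268 directs it to its cognate binding sites, and the hormone-binding domain makes its activity ligand-dependent. With no activation domain of its own, the construct accepts test sequences at the cloning site, and it is associated with a high-throughput mutational scan of an acidic activation domain.
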