Features (pLannotate 1.2.2; 14 found; start..end, strand, type, name):
     53..71      +  promoter       SP6 promoter: promoter for bacteriophage SP6 RNA polymerase
    113..427     +  CDS            YPT1 (fragment): YPT1_YEAST - Also known as YP2. Experimental evidence at protein level: Swiss-Prot protein existence level 1. The small GTPases Rab are key regulators of intracellular membrane trafficking, from the formation of transport vesicles to their fusion with membranes. Rabs cycle between an inactive GDP-bound form and an active GTP-bound form that is able to recruit to membranes different set of downstream effectors directly responsible for vesicle formation, movement, tethering and fusion. YPT1 regulates the trafficking of secretory vesicles from the endoplasmic reticulum (ER) to the Golgi. Vesicula
   1109..1813    +  CDS            mCherry: mCherry is a basic (constitutively fluorescent) red fluorescent protein published in 2004, derived from Discosoma sp.. It is reported to be a very rapidly-maturing monomer with low acid sensitivity.
   1820..1991    +  CDS            ZFHD1 (DNA binding domain) (fragment): composite human DNA-binding domain composed of domains from the transcription factors Zif268 and Oct-1 (Pomerantz et al., 1995)
   2108..2989    +  CDS            ERT2 (fragment): mutated ligand-binding domain of the human estrogen receptor (Feil et al., 1997)
   3026..3213    +  terminator     ADH1 terminator: S. cerevisiae ADH1; transcription terminator for the S. cerevisiae alcohol dehydrogenase 1 (ADH1) gene
   3288..4644    +  gene           kanMX: yeast selectable marker conferring kanamycin resistance (Wach et al., 1994)
   4749..4767    -  promoter       T7 promoter: promoter for bacteriophage T7 RNA polymerase
   4789..4842    -  CDS            lacI (fragment): lac repressor; lacI; The lac repressor binds to the lac operator to inhibit transcription in E. coli. This inhibition can be relieved by adding lactose or isopropyl-β-D-thiogalactopyranoside (IPTG).
   5025..5613    -  rep_origin     ori: high-copy-number ColE1/pMB1/pBR322/pUC origin of replication
   5784..6644    -  CDS            AmpR: β-lactamase; bla; confers resistance to ampicillin, carbenicillin, and related antibiotics
   6645..6749    -  promoter       AmpR promoter: bla
   6844..6879    +  CDS            rop (fragment): Rop protein, which maintains plasmids at low copy number; rop
   6981..7032    +  misc_feature   bom (fragment): basis of mobility region from pBR322
>Addgene plasmid #99049 | pMVS142_pACT1_mCherry_Zif268_EBD_MCS_KAN | addgene full sequence | sequence record 350965 | Addgene NGS Result
CGTTAGAACGCGGCTACAATTAATACATAACCTTATGTATCATACACATACGATTTAGGTGACACTATAG
AACGCGGCCGCCAGCTGAAGCTTCGTACGCTGCAGGTCGACGTGGCTGCAAGAGATTGATCGGTATGCAA
CCTCAACAGTGTTGAAGCTATTGGTAGGTAACAAGTGTGATTTAAAGGACAAGCGTGTCGTGGAATATGA
CGTGGCAAAGGAATTTGCGGACGCGAATAAGATGCCGTTCTTAGAGACTAGTGCTTTGGACTCCACCAAC
GTCGAGGATGCGTTTTTAACCATGGCTAGACAAATCAAGGAAAGTATGTCCCAACAAAACCTGAACGAAA
CCACTCAGAAGAAGGAAGACAAAGGGAACGTCAACCTGAAGGGACAGAGTTTAACCAACACCGGTGGGGG
CTGCTGTTGAACAAGCGCGCCTCTACCTTGCAGACCCATATAATATAATAACTAAATAAGTAAATAAGAC
ACACGCGAGAACATATATACACAATTACAGTAACAATAACAAGAGGACAGATACTACCAAAATGTGTGGG
GAAGCGGGTAAGCTGCCACAGCAATTAATGCACAACATTTAACCTACATTCTTCCTTATCGGATCCTCAA
AACCCTTAAAAACATATGCCTCACCCTAACATATTTTCCAATTAACCCTCAATATTTCTCTGTCACCCGG
CCTCTATTTTCCATTTTCTTCTTTACCCGCCACGCGTTTTTTTCTTTCAAATTTTTTTCTTCCTTCTTCT
TTTTCTTCCACGTCCTCTTGCATAAATAAATAAACCGTTTTGAAACCAAACTCGCCTCTCTCTCTCCTTT
TTGAAATATTTTTGGGTTTGTTTGATCCTTTCCTTCCCAATCTCTCTTGTTTAATATATATTCATTTATA
TCACGCTCTCTTTTTATCTTCCTTTTTTTCCTCTCTCTTGTATTCTTCCTTCCCCTTTCTACTCAAACCA
AGAAGAAAAAGAAAAGGTCAATCTTTGTTAAAGAATAGGATCTTCTACTACATCAGCTTTTAGATTTTTC
ACGCTTACTGCTTTTTTCTTCCCAAGATCGAAAATTTACTGAATTAACAATGGGTACCGTGAGCAAGGGC
GAGGAGGATAACATGGCCATCATCAAGGAGTTCATGAGATTCAAGGTGCACATGGAGGGCTCCGTGAACG
GCCACGAGTTCGAGATCGAGGGCGAGGGCGAGGGCAGACCCTACGAGGGCACCCAGACCGCCAAGCTGAA
GGTGACCAAGGGTGGCCCCCTGCCCTTCGCCTGGGACATCCTGTCCCCTCAGTTCATGTACGGCTCCAAG
GCCTACGTGAAGCACCCCGCCGACATCCCCGACTACTTGAAGCTGTCCTTCCCCGAGGGCTTCAAGTGGG
AGAGAGTGATGAACTTCGAGGACGGCGGCGTGGTGACCGTGACCCAGGACTCCTCCCTGCAGGACGGCGA
GTTCATCTACAAGGTGAAGTTGAGAGGCACCAACTTCCCCTCCGACGGCCCCGTAATGCAGAAGAAGACC
ATGGGCTGGGAGGCCTCCTCCGAGAGAATGTACCCCGAGGACGGCGCCCTGAAGGGCGAGATCAAGCAGA
GGCTGAAGCTGAAGGACGGCGGCCACTACGACGCTGAGGTCAAGACCACCTACAAGGCCAAGAAGCCCGT
GCAGCTGCCCGGCGCCTACAACGTCAACATCAAGTTGGACATCACCTCCCACAACGAGGACTACACCATT
GTGGAACAATATGAAAGAGCTGAAGGTAGACATTCTACTGGTGGTATGGATGAATTGTACAAAGGTACCC
GCCCATATGCTTGCCCTGTCGAGTCCTGCGATCGCCGCTTTTCTCGCTCGGATGAGCTTACCCGCCATAT
CCGCATCCATACCGGTCAGAAGCCCTTCCAGTGTCGAATCTGCATGCGTAACTTCAGTCGTAGTGACCAC
CTTACCACCCACATCCGCACCCACACAGGCGAGAAGCCTTTTGCCTGTGACATTTGTGGGAGGAAGTTTG
CCAGGAGTGATGAACGCAAGAGGCATACCAAAATCCATACAGGTCCTGCAGCTGCGTCAACTCTAGAGGA
TCCATCTGCTGGAGACATGAGAGCTGCCAACCTTTGGCCAAGCCCGCTCATGATCAAACGCTCTAAGAAG
AACAGCCTGGCCTTGTCCCTGACGGCCGACCAGATGGTCAGTGCCTTGTTGGATGCTGAGCCCCCCATAC
TCTATTCCGAGTATGATCCTACCAGACCCTTCAGTGAAGCTTCGATGATGGGCTTACTGACCAACCTGGC
AGACAGGGAGCTGGTTCACATGATCAACTGGGCGAAGAGGGTGCCAGGCTTTGTGGATTTGACCCTCCAT
GATCAGGTCCACCTTCTAGAATGTGCCTGGCTAGAGATCCTGATGATTGGTCTCGTCTGGCGCTCCATGG
AGCACCCAGTGAAGCTACTGTTTGCTCCTAACTTGCTCTTGGACAGGAACCAGGGAAAATGTGTAGAGGG
CATGGTGGAGATCTTCGACATGCTGCTGGCTACATCATCTCGGTTCCGCATGATGAATCTGCAGGGAGAG
GAGTTTGTGTGCCTCAAATCTATTATTTTGCTTAATTCTGGAGTGTACACATTTCTGTCCAGCACCCTGA
AGTCTCTGGAAGAGAAGGACCATATCCACCGAGTCCTGGACAAGATCACAGACACTTTGATCCACCTGAT
GGCCAAGGCAGGCCTGACCCTGCAGCAGCAGCACCAGCGGCTGGCCCAGCTCCTCCTCATCCTCTCCCAC
ATCAGGCACATGAGTAACAAAGGCATGGAGCATCTGTACAGCATGAAGTGCAAGAACGTGGTGCCCCTCT
ATGACCTGCTGCTGGAGATGCTGGACGCCCACCGCCTACATGCGCCCACTAGCCGTGGAGGGGCATCCGT
GGAGGAGACGGACCAAAGCCACTTGGCCACTGCGGGCTCTACTTCATCGGCTAGCGGTTAATTAAGGCGC
GCCACTTCTAAATAAGCGAATTTCTTATGATTTATGATTTTTATTATTAAATAAGTTATAAAAAAAATAA
GTGTATACAAATTTTAAAGTGACTCTTAGGTTTTAAAACGAAAATTCTTATTCTTGAGTAACTCTTTCCT
GTAGGTCAGGTTGCTTTCTCAGGTATAGTATGAGGTCGCTCTTATTGACCACACCTCTACCGGCAGATCC
GCTAGGGATAACAGGGTAATATAGATCTGTTTAGCTTGCCTCGTCCCCGCCGGGTCACCCGGCCAGCGAC
ATGGAGGCCCAGAATACCCTCCTTGACAGTCTTGACGTGCGCAGCTCAGGGGCATGATGTGACTGTCGCC
CGTACATTTAGCCCATACATCCCCATGTATAATCATTTGCATCCATACATTTTGATGGCCGCACGGCGCG
AAGCAAAAATTACGGCTCCTCGCTGCAGACCTGCGAGCAGGGAAACGCTCCCCTCACAGACGCGTTGAAT
TGTCCCCACGCCGCGCCCCTGTAGAGAAATATAAAAGGTTAGGATTTGCCACTGAGGTTCTTCTTTCATA
TACTTCCTTTTAAAATCTTGCTAGGATACAGTTCTCACATCACATCCGAACATAAACAACCATGGGTAAG
GAAAAGACTCACGTTTCGAGGCCGCGATTAAATTCCAACATGGATGCTGATTTATATGGGTATAAATGGG
CTCGCGATAATGTCGGGCAATCAGGTGCGACAATCTATCGATTGTATGGGAAGCCCGATGCGCCAGAGTT
GTTTCTGAAACATGGCAAAGGTAGCGTTGCCAATGATGTTACAGATGAGATGGTCAGACTAAACTGGCTG
ACGGAATTTATGCCTCTTCCGACCATCAAGCATTTTATCCGTACTCCTGATGATGCATGGTTACTCACCA
CTGCGATCCCCGGCAAAACAGCATTCCAGGTATTAGAAGAATATCCTGATTCAGGTGAAAATATTGTTGA
TGCGCTGGCAGTGTTCCTGCGCCGGTTGCATTCGATTCCTGTTTGTAATTGTCCTTTTAACAGCGATCGC
GTATTTCGTCTCGCTCAGGCGCAATCACGAATGAATAACGGTTTGGTTGATGCGAGTGATTTTGATGACG
AGCGTAATGGCTGGCCTGTTGAACAAGTCTGGAAAGAAATGCATAAGCTTTTGCCATTCTCACCGGATTC
AGTCGTCACTCATGGTGATTTCTCACTTGATAACCTTATTTTTGACGAGGGGAAATTAATAGGTTGTATT
GATGTTGGACGAGTCGGAATCGCAGACCGATACCAGGATCTTGCCATCCTATGGAACTGCCTCGGTGAGT
TTTCTCCTTCATTACAGAAACGGCTTTTTCAAAAATATGGTATTGATAATCCTGATATGAATAAATTGCA
GTTTCATTTGATGCTCGATGAGTTTTTCTAATCAGTACTGACAATAAAAAGATTCTTGTTTTCAAGAACT
TGTCATTTGTATAGTTTTTTTATATTGTAGTTGTTCTATTTTAATCAAATGTTAGCGTGATTTATATTTT
TTTTCGCCTCGACATCATCTGCCCAGATGCGAAGTTAAGTGCGCAGAAAGTAATATCATGCGTCAATCGT
ATGTGAATGCTGGTCGCTATACTGCTGTCGATTCGATACTAACGCCGCCATCCAGTTTAAACGAGCTCGA
ATTCATCGATGATATCAGATCCACTAGTGGCCTATGCGGCCGCGGATCTGCCGGTCTCCCTATAGTGAGT
CGTATTAATTTCGATAAGCCAGGTTAACCTGCATTAATGAATCGGCCAACGCGCGGGGAGAGGCGGTTTG
CGTATTGGGCGCTCTTCCGCTTCCTCGCTCACTGACTCGCTGCGCTCGGTCGTTCGGCTGCGGCGAGCGG
TATCAGCTCACTCAAAGGCGGTAATACGGTTATCCACAGAATCAGGGGATAACGCAGGAAAGAACATGTG
AGCAAAAGGCCAGCAAAAGGCCAGGAACCGTAAAAAGGCCGCGTTGCTGGCGTTTTTCCATAGGCTCCGC
CCCCCTGACGAGCATCACAAAAATCGACGCTCAAGTCAGAGGTGGCGAAACCCGACAGGACTATAAAGAT
ACCAGGCGTTTCCCCCTGGAAGCTCCCTCGTGCGCTCTCCTGTTCCGACCCTGCCGCTTACCGGATACCT
GTCCGCCTTTCTCCCTTCGGGAAGCGTGGCGCTTTCTCATAGCTCACGCTGTAGGTATCTCAGTTCGGTG
TAGGTCGTTCGCTCCAAGCTGGGCTGTGTGCACGAACCCCCCGTTCAGCCCGACCGCTGCGCCTTATCCG
GTAACTATCGTCTTGAGTCCAACCCGGTAAGACACGACTTATCGCCACTGGCAGCAGCCACTGGTAACAG
GATTAGCAGAGCGAGGTATGTAGGCGGTGCTACAGAGTTCTTGAAGTGGTGGCCTAACTACGGCTACACT
AGAAGAACAGTATTTGGTATCTGCGCTCTGCTGAAGCCAGTTACCTTCGGAAAAAGAGTTGGTAGCTCTT
GATCCGGCAAACAAACCACCGCTGGTAGCGGTGGTTTTTTTGTTTGCAAGCAGCAGATTACGCGCAGAAA
AAAAGGATCTCAAGAAGATCCTTTGATCTTTTCTACGGGGTCTGACGCTCAGTGGAACGAAAACTCACGT
TAAGGGATTTTGGTCATGAGATTATCAAAAAGGATCTTCACCTAGATCCTTTTAAATTAAAAATGAAGTT
TTAAATCAATCTAAAGTATATATGAGTAAACTTGGTCTGACAGTTACCAATGCTTAATCAGTGAGGCACC
TATCTCAGCGATCTGTCTATTTCGTTCATCCATAGTTGCCTGACTCCCCGTCGTGTAGATAACTACGATA
CGGGAGGGCTTACCATCTGGCCCCAGTGCTGCAATGATACCGCGAGACCCACGCTCACCGGCTCCAGATT
TATCAGCAATAAACCAGCCAGCCGGAAGGGCCGAGCGCAGAAGTGGTCCTGCAACTTTATCCGCCTCCAT
CCAGTCTATTAATTGTTGCCGGGAAGCTAGAGTAAGTAGTTCGCCAGTTAATAGTTTGCGCAACGTTGTT
GCCATTGCTACAGGCATCGTGGTGTCACGCTCGTCGTTTGGTATGGCTTCATTCAGCTCCGGTTCCCAAC
GATCAAGGCGAGTTACATGATCCCCCATGTTGTGCAAAAAAGCGGTTAGCTCCTTCGGTCCTCCGATCGT
TGTCAGAAGTAAGTTGGCCGCAGTGTTATCACTCATGGTTATGGCAGCACTGCATAATTCTCTTACTGTC
ATGCCATCCGTAAGATGCTTTTCTGTGACTGGTGAGTACTCAACCAAGTCATTCTGAGAATAGTGTATGC
GGCGACCGAGTTGCTCTTGCCCGGCGTCAATACGGGATAATACCGCGCCACATAGCAGAACTTTAAAAGT
GCTCATCATTGGAAAACGTTCTTCGGGGCGAAAACTCTCAAGGATCTTACCGCTGTTGAGATCCAGTTCG
ATGTAACCCACTCGTGCACCCAACTGATCTTCAGCATCTTTTACTTTCACCAGCGTTTCTGGGTGAGCAA
AAACAGGAAGGCAAAATGCCGCAAAAAAGGGAATAAGGGCGACACGGAAATGTTGAATACTCATACTCTT
CCTTTTTCAATATTATTGAAGCATTTATCAGGGTTATTGTCTCATGAGCGGATACATATTTGAATGTATT
TAGAAAAATAAACAAATAGGGGTTCCGCGCACATTTCCCCGAAAAGTGCCACCTGACGTCTAAGAAACCA
TTATTATCATGACATTAACCTATAAAAATAGGCGTATCACGAGGCCCTTTCGTCTCGCGCGTTTCGGTGA
TGACGGTGAAAACCTCTGACACATGCAGCTCCCGGAGACGGTCACAGCTTGTCTGTAAGCGGATGCCGGG
AGCAGACAAGCCCGTCAGGGCGCGTCAGCGGGTGTTGGCGGGTGTCGGGGCTGGCTTAACTATGCGGCAT
CAGAGCAGATTGTACTGAGAGTGCACCATATGGACATATTGT
